>Addgene plasmid #52502 | FLAG-HA-FbxO11-ΔFbox-pcDNA3.1- | depositor full sequence | sequence record 81465 | FLAG-HA-FbxO11-ΔFbox-pcDNA3.1- sequence 7839 bps
GACGGATCGGGAGATCTCCCGATCCCCTATGGTGCACTCTCAGTACAATCTGCTCTGATGCCGCATAGTT
AAGCCAGTATCTGCTCCCTGCTTGTGTGTTGGAGGTCGCTGAGTAGTGCGCGAGCAAAATTTAAGCTACA
ACAAGGCAAGGCTTGACCGACAATTGCATGAAGAATCTGCTTAGGGTTAGGCGTTTTGCGCTGCTTCGCG
ATGTACGGGCCAGATATACGCGTTGACATTGATTATTGACTAGTTATTAATAGTAATCAATTACGGGGTC
ATTAGTTCATAGCCCATATATGGAGTTCCGCGTTACATAACTTACGGTAAATGGCCCGCCTGGCTGACCG
CCCAACGACCCCCGCCCATTGACGTCAATAATGACGTATGTTCCCATAGTAACGCCAATAGGGACTTTCC
ATTGACGTCAATGGGTGGAGTATTTACGGTAAACTGCCCACTTGGCAGTACATCAAGTGTATCATATGCC
AAGTACGCCCCCTATTGACGTCAATGACGGTAAATGGCCCGCCTGGCATTATGCCCAGTACATGACCTTA
TGGGACTTTCCTACTTGGCAGTACATCTACGTATTAGTCATCGCTATTACCATGGTGATGCGGTTTTGGC
AGTACATCAATGGGCGTGGATAGCGGTTTGACTCACGGGGATTTCCAAGTCTCCACCCCATTGACGTCAA
TGGGAGTTTGTTTTGGCACCAAAATCAACGGGACTTTCCAAAATGTCGTAACAACTCCGCCCCATTGACG
CAAATGGGCGGTAGGCGTGTACGGTGGGAGGTCTATATAAGCAGAGCTCTCTGGCTAACTAGAGAACCCA
CTGCTTACTGGCTTATCGAAATTAATACGACTCACTATAGGGAGACCCAAGCTGGCTAGCCACCATGGAC
TACAAAGACGATGACGATAAAGGGGGCGGTGGAGGTTACCCATACGATGTTCCAGATTACGCTGGTGGAG
GTGGAGGTTCTAGAATGGTTGCAGAAGAATCAGGTCCTGGTGCACAAAATAGTCCATACCAACTTCGTAG
AAAAACTCTTTTGCCGAAAAGAACAGCGTGTCCCACAAAGAACAGTATGGAGGGCGCCTCAACTTCAACT
ACAGAAAACTTTGGTCATCGTGCAAAACGTGCAAGAGTGTCTGGAAAATCACAAGATCTATCAGCAGCAC
CTGCTGAACAGTATATGGAAGTATTTGAATATACTCGCCCTATGATGCATCCTGAACCTGGAAAATTCTA
CCAGATTAATCCAGAAGAGTATGAACATCCAAATCCCTGGAAAGAGAGTTTCCAGCAGTTGTATAAAGGT
GCACATGTAAAGCCAGGATTTGCTGAACATTTCTACAGTAACCCTGCAAGATATAAAGGAAGAGAAAATA
TGTTGTATTATGATACTATTGAAGATGCCCTTGGTGGGGTACAAGAGGCTCATTTTGATGGACTTATCTT
TGTTCATTCTGGAATATATACTGATGAATGGATATATATTGAATCTCCAATCACCATGATTGGTGCAGCA
CCTGGGAAAGTGGCAGACAAAGTTATAATTGAAAACACTAGAGATTCAACCTTCGTTTTTATGGAAGGCT
CTGAAGATGCTTATGTTGGATATATGACAATAAGGTTTAACCCTGATGACAAATCTGCACAACACCACAA
TGCACACCACTGCTTAGAGATTACAGTAAATTGTAGCCCTATTATTGATCACTGTATCATCCGAAGTACA
TGTACAGTTGGTTCTGCAGTATGTGTTAGTGGTCAAGGAGCATGTCCCACCATCAAGCACTGTAACATCA
GTGACTGTGAAAATGTTGGACTATATATAACAGATCATGCACAGGGAATATATGAGGATAATGAAATTTC
CAATAATGCGTTAGCTGGGATTTGGGTTAAAAATCATGGAAACCCAATTATTAGACGGAATCATATTCAT
CATGGACGTGATGTTGGTGTGTTCACATTTGATCATGGCATGGGTTACTTTGAAAGTTGCAATATACACA
GAAATAGGATAGCAGGCTTTGAAGTAAAAGCCTATGCTAACCCTACAGTGGTTCGATGTGAAATTCACCA
TGGGCAGACTGGAGGAATATATGTCCATGAAAAAGGAAGAGGACAATTCATAGAGAATAAAATCTATGCA
AACAACTTTGCAGGTGTATGGATTACCTCAAATAGTGACCCAACAATAAGGGGAAATTCTATATTTAATG
GAAATCAAGGAGGAGTTTACATCTTTGGTGATGGACGAGGCCTTATTGAAGGAAATGACATTTATGGCAA
TGCATTAGCAGGAATTCAAATTAGGACAAACAGTTGTCCAATTGTTCGGCATAACAAAATTCATGATGGC
CAGCATGGTGGGATTTATGTGCATGAAAAGGGACAAGGAGTAATAGAAGAGAATGAAGTTTATAGTAACA
CTCTAGCTGGAGTCTGGGTGACAACTGGCAGCACTCCAGTACTGAGAAGAAACCGGATACACAGTGGCAA
GCAGGTTGGTGTTTATTTTTATGACAATGGACATGGAGTGCTAGAAGACAATGATATCTATAATCATATG
TATTCAGGGGTTCAGATAAGGACTGGAAGCAACCCCAAAATTAGACGCAACAAAATCTGGGGAGGACAGA
ATGGTGGAATTCTAGTTTATAATTCTGGTCTAGGCTGTATAGAAGACAATGAAATATTTGACAATGCAAT
GGCTGGAGTCTGGATTAAGACAGATAGTAATCCTACACTAAGAAGAAATAAAATCCATGATGGAAGAGAT
GGTGGCATCTGTATATTTAATGGGGGTCGAGGTCTCCTTGAAGAAAATGATATTTTCAGGAATGCTCAAG
CAGGTGTTCTCATCAGCACTAATAGTCATCCAATCTTAAGGAAAAACAGAATATTTGATGGATTTGCCGC
AGGTATTGAAATTACAAATCACGCAACTGCAACACTAGAAGGCAATCAGATTTTTAACAACCGGTTTGGA
GGCTTATTTTTAGCATCTGGTGTTAATGTGACAATGAAAGATAACAAAATAATGAACAATCAAGATGCCA
TAGAAAAGGCTGTTAGTAGAGGCCAATGTTTATATAAAATATCAAGTTATACCAGCTATCCCATGCATGA
TTTCTACAGATGTCATACTTGTAACACCACAGATCGAAATGCCATATGTGTGAACTGCATTAAGAAGTGC
CATCAGGGACATGATGTAGAGTTTATTAGACATGATAGGTTTTTCTGTGACTGTGGTGCTGGAACACTGT
CTAATCCTTGTACATTAGCTGGTGAGCCTACACATGATACAGATACACTATATGACTCTGCTCCACCTAT
AGAATCTAATACATTGCAGCACAACTGAGGATCCGAGCTCGGTACCAAGCTTAAGTTTAAACCGCTGATC
AGCCTCGACTGTGCCTTCTAGTTGCCAGCCATCTGTTGTTTGCCCCTCCCCCGTGCCTTCCTTGACCCTG
GAAGGTGCCACTCCCACTGTCCTTTCCTAATAAAATGAGGAAATTGCATCGCATTGTCTGAGTAGGTGTC
ATTCTATTCTGGGGGGTGGGGTGGGGCAGGACAGCAAGGGGGAGGATTGGGAAGACAATAGCAGGCATGC
TGGGGATGCGGTGGGCTCTATGGCTTCTGAGGCGGAAAGAACCAGCTGGGGCTCTAGGGGGTATCCCC
[124 nt withheld, positions 3709-3832]
C
[91 nt withheld, positions 3834-3924]
A
[49 nt withheld, positions 3926-3974]
CCTTTGACGTTGGAGTCCACGTTCTTT
[37 nt withheld, positions 4002-4038]
ACCCTATCTCGGTCTATTCTTTTGATTTATAAGGGATTTTGCCGATTTCGGCCTATTGGTTAAAAAATGA
GCTGATTTAACAAAAATTTAACGCGAATTAATTCTGTGGAATGTGTGTCAGTTAGGGTGTGGAAAGTCCC
CAGGCTCCCCAGCAGGCAGAAGTATGCAAAGCATGCATCTCAATTAGTCAGCAACCAGGTGTGGAAAGTC
CCCAGGCTCCCCAGCAGGCAGAAGTATGCAAAGCATGCATCTCAATTAGTCAGCAACCATAGTCCCGCCC
CTAACTCCGCCCATCCCGCCCCTAACTCCGCCCAGTTCCGCCCATTCTCCGCCCCATGGCTGACTAATTT
TTTTTATTTATGCAGAGGCCGAGGCCGCCTCTGCCTCTGAGCTATTCCAGAAGTAGTGAGGAGGCTTTTT
TGGAGGCCTAGGCTTTTGCAAAAAGCTCCCGGGAGCTTGTATATCCATTTTCGGATCTGATCAAGAGACA
GGATGAGGATCGTTTCGCATGATTGAACAAGATGGATTGCACGCAGGTTCTCCGGCCGCTTGGGTGGAGA
GGCTATTCGGCTATGACTGGGCACAACAGACAATCGGCTGCTCTGATGCCGCCGTGTTCCGGCTGTCAGC
GCAGGGGCGCCCGGTTCTTTTTGTCAAGACCGACCTGTCCGGTGCCCTGAATGAACTGCAGGACGAGGCA
GCGCGGCTATCGTGGCTGGCCACGACGGGCGTTCCTTGCGCAGCTGTGCTCGACGTTGTCACTGAAGCGG
GAAGGGACTGGCTGCTATTGGGCGAAGTGCCGGGGCAGGATCTCCTGTCATCTCACCTTGCTCCTGCCGA
GAAAGTATCCATCATGGCTGATGCAATGCGGCGGCTGCATACGCTTGATCCGGCTACCTGCCCATTCGAC
CACCAAGCGAAACATCGCATCGAGCGAGCACGTACTCGGATGGAAGCCGGTCTTGTCGATCAGGATGATC
TGGACGAAGAGCATCAGGGGCTCGCGCCAGCCGAACTGTTCGCCAGGCTCAAGGCGCGCATGCCCGACGG
CGAGGATCTCGTCGTGACCCATGGCGATGCCTGCTTGCCGAATATCATGGTGGAAAATGGCCGCTTTTCT
GGATTCATCGACTGTGGCCGGCTGGGTGTGGCGGACCGCTATCAGGACATAGCGTTGGCTACCCGTGATA
TTGCTGAAGAGCTTGGCGGCGAATGGGCTGACCGCTTCCTCGTGCTTTACGGTATCGCCGCTCCCGATTC
GCAGCGCATCGCCTTCTATCGCCTTCTTGACGAGTTCTTCTGAGCGGGACTCTGGGGTTCGAAATGACCG
ACCAAGCGACGCCCAACCTGCCATCACGAGATTTCGATTCCACCGCCGCCTTCTATGAAAGGTTGGGCTT
CGGAATCGTTTTCCGGGACGCCGGCTGGATGATCCTCCAGCGCGGGGATCTCATGCTGGAGTTCTTCGCC
CACCCCAACTTGTTTATTGCAGCTTATAATGGTTACAAATAAAGCAATAGCATCACAAATTTCACAAATA
AAGCATTTTTTTCACTGCATTCTAGTTGTGGTTTGTCCAAACTCATCAATGTATCTTATCATGTCTGTAT
ACCGTCGACCTCTAGCTAGAGCTTGGCGTAATCATGGTCATAGCTGTTTCCTGTGTGAAATTGTTATCCG
CTCACAATTCCACACAACATACGAGCCGGAAGCATAAAGTGTAAAGCCTGGGGTGCCTAATGAGTGAGCT
AACTCACATTAATTGCGTTGCGCTCACTGCCCGCTTTCCAGTCGGGAAACCTGTCGTGCCAGCTGCATTA
ATGAATCGGCCAACGCGCGGGGAGAGGCGGTTTGCGTATTGGGCGCTCTTCCGCTTCCTCGCTCACTGAC
TCGCTGCGCTCGGTCGTTCGGCTGCGGCGAGCGGTATCAGCTCACTCAAAGGCGGTAATACGGTTATCCA
CAGAATCAGGGGATAACGCAGGAAAGAACATGTGAGCAAAAGGCCAGCAAAAGGCCAGGAACCGTAAAAA
GGCCGCGTTGCTGGCGTTTTTCCATAGGCTCCGCCCCCCTGACGAGCATCACAAAAATCGACGCTCAAGT
CAGAGGTGGCGAAACCCGACAGGACTATAAAGATACCAGGCGTTTCCCCCTGGAAGCTCCCTCGTGCGCT
CTCCTGTTCCGACCCTGCCGCTTACCGGATACCTGTCCGCCTTTCTCCCTTCGGGAAGCGTGGCGCTTTC
TCATAGCTCACGCTGTAGGTATCTCAGTTCGGTGTAGGTCGTTCGCTCCAAGCTGGGCTGTGTGCACGAA
CCCCCCGTTCAGCCCGACCGCTGCGCCTTATCCGGTAACTATCGTCTTGAGTCCAACCCGGTAAGACACG
ACTTATCGCCACTGGCAGCAGCCACTGGTAACAGGATTAGCAGAGCGAGGTATGTAGGCGGTGCTACAGA
GTTCTTGAAGTGGTGGCCTAACTACGGCTACACTAGAAGAACAGTATTTGGTATCTGCGCTCTGCTGAAG
CCAGTTACCTTCGGAAAAAGAGTTGGTAGCTCTTGATCCGGCAAACAAACCACCGCTGGTAGCGGTTTTT
TTGTTTGCAAGCAGCAGATTACGCGCAGAAAAAAAGGATCTCAAGAAGATCCTTTGATCTTTTCTACGGG
GTCTGACGCTCAGTGGAACGAAAACTCACGTTAAGGGATTTTGGTCATGAGATTATCAAAAAGGATCTTC
ACCTAGATCCTTTTAAATTAAAAATGAAGTTTTAAATCAATCTAAAGTATATATGAGTAAACTTGGTCTG
ACAGTTACCAATGCTTAATCAGTGAGGCACCTATCTCAGCGATCTGTCTATTTCGTTCATCCATAGTTGC
CTGACTCCCCGTCGTGTAGATAACTACGATACGGGAGGGCTTACCATCTGGCCCCAGTGCTGCAATGATA
CCGCGAGACCCACGCTCACCGGCTCCAGATTTATCAGCAATAAACCAGCCAGCCGGAAGGGCCGAGCGCA
GAAGTGGTCCTGCAACTTTATCCGCCTCCATCCAGTCTATTAATTGTTGCCGGGAAGCTAGAGTAAGTAG
TTCGCCAGTTAATAGTTTGCGCAACGTTGTTGCCATTGCTACAGGCATCGTGGTGTCACGCTCGTCGTTT
GGTATGGCTTCATTCAGCTCCGGTTCCCAACGATCAAGGCGAGTTACATGATCCCCCATGTTGTGCAAAA
AAGCGGTTAGCTCCTTCGGTCCTCCGATCGTTGTCAGAAGTAAGTTGGCCGCAGTGTTATCACTCATGGT
TATGGCAGCACTGCATAATTCTCTTACTGTCATGCCATCCGTAAGATGCTTTTCTGTGACTGGTGAGTAC
TCAACCAAGTCATTCTGAGAATAGTGTATGCGGCGACCGAGTTGCTCTTGCCCGGCGTCAATACGGGATA
ATACCGCGCCACATAGCAGAACTTTAAAAGTGCTCATCATTGGAAAACGTTCTTCGGGGCGAAAACTCTC
AAGGATCTTACCGCTGTTGAGATCCAGTTCGATGTAACCCACTCGTGCACCCAACTGATCTTCAGCATCT
TTTACTTTCACCAGCGTTTCTGGGTGAGCAAAAACAGGAAGGCAAAATGCCGCAAAAAAGGGAATAAGGG
CGACACGGAAATGTTGAATACTCATACTCTTCCTTTTTCAATATTATTGAAGCATTTATCAGGGTTATTG
TCTCATGAGCGGATACATATTTGAATGTATTTAGAAAAATAAACAAATAGGGGTTCCGCGCACATTTCCC
CGAAAAGTGCCACCTGACGTC
Features (pLannotate 1.2.2; 22 found; start..end, strand, type, name):
     28..80      -  misc_feature   bom (fragment): basis of mobility region from pBR322
    235..614     +  enhancer       CMV enhancer: human cytomegalovirus immediate early enhancer
    615..818     +  promoter       CMV promoter: human cytomegalovirus (CMV) immediate early promoter
    814..847     +  LTR            5' LTR (truncated) (fragment): truncated 5' long terminal repeat (LTR) from HIV-1
    863..881     +  promoter       T7 promoter: promoter for bacteriophage T7 RNA polymerase
    907..931     +  CDS            3xFLAG (fragment): three tandem FLAG® epitope tags
    947..973     +  CDS            3xHA (fragment): three tandem HA epitope tags
    995..3385    +  CDS            FBXO11 (fragment): FBX11_HUMAN - Also known as FBX11, PRMT9, VIT1. Experimental evidence at protein level: Swiss-Prot protein existence level 1. Substrate recognition component of a SCF (SKP1-CUL1-F-box protein) E3 ubiquitin-protein ligase complex which mediates the ubiquitination and subsequent proteasomal degradation of target proteins, such as DTL/CDT2, BCL6 and PRDM1/BLIMP1. The SCF(FBXO11) complex mediates ubiquitination and degradation of BCL6, thereby playing a role in the germinal center B-cells terminal differentiation toward memory B-cells and plasma cells. The SCF(FBXO11) complex also mediates ubiquit
   3439..3663    +  polyA_signal   bGH poly(A) signal: bovine growth hormone polyadenylation signal
   3667..3688    +  promoter       SV40 promoter (fragment): SV40 enhancer and early promoter
   3709..4137    +  rep_origin     f1 ori (sequence partly withheld): f1 bacteriophage origin of replication; arrow indicates direction of (+) strand synthesis
   4151..4480    +  promoter       SV40 promoter: SV40 enhancer and early promoter
   4547..5338    +  CDS            neo: KKA2_KLEPN - Also known as kan, nptII. Experimental evidence at protein level: Swiss-Prot protein existence level 1. Resistance to kanamycin, neomycin, paromomycin, ribostamycin, butirosin and gentamicin B. From Klebsiella pneumoniae.
   5362..5520    +  CDS            ble (fragment): BLE_KLEPN - Experimental evidence at protein level: Swiss-Prot protein existence level 1. Binding protein with a strong affinity to the bleomycin family of antibiotics. Binds to CL990; an antimitotic-antibiotic compound. From Klebsiella pneumoniae.
   5515..5636    +  polyA_signal   SV40 poly(A) signal: SV40 polyadenylation signal
   5709..5725    -  protein_bind   lac operator: The lac repressor binds to the lac operator to inhibit transcription in E. coli. This inhibition can be relieved by adding lactose or isopropyl-β-D-thiogalactopyranoside (IPTG). lac repressor encoded by lacI
   5733..5763    -  promoter       lac promoter: promoter for the E. coli lac operon
   5778..5799    -  protein_bind   CAP binding site: CAP binding activates transcription in the presence of cAMP. E. coli catabolite activator protein
   5812..5904    -  CDS            lacI (fragment): lac repressor; lacI; The lac repressor binds to the lac operator to inhibit transcription in E. coli. This inhibition can be relieved by adding lactose or isopropyl-β-D-thiogalactopyranoside (IPTG).
   6087..6672    -  rep_origin     ori: high-copy-number ColE1/pMB1/pBR322/pUC origin of replication
   6843..7703    -  CDS            AmpR: β-lactamase; bla; confers resistance to ampicillin, carbenicillin, and related antibiotics
   7704..7808    -  promoter       AmpR promoter: bla
