[The description below was written by a language model from this plasmid's Addgene catalogue record and pLannotate feature annotations shown in this document.]
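Description:
FLAG-HA-FbxO11-ΔFbox-pcDNA3.1- is a mammalian expression plasmid of 7,839 bp built on the Invitrogen pcDNA3.1(-) backbone. It is propagated in E. coli through a high-copy ColE1/pUC-type origin with ampicillin selection (AmpR under its own bla promoter), and it also carries an f1 origin. For selection in mammalian cells, an SV40 enhancer/early promoter drives the neomycin phosphotransferase gene, followed by an SV40 polyadenylation signal, which allows G418 selection of stable transfectants. The feature table also lists several short fragment hits (an HIV-1 LTR fragment, a ble fragment, a lacI fragment, a bom fragment). These appear to be backbone remnants or partial annotation matches rather than functional parts.

The expression cassette uses the CMV immediate-early enhancer and promoter, followed by a T7 promoter, and ends with the bovine growth hormone polyadenylation signal. The backbone was modified to place a tag module upstream of the multiple cloning site: a Kozak sequence, a FLAG epitope, a five-glycine linker, an HA epitope and a second five-glycine linker. The annotation tool labels the two epitopes as fragments of 3xFLAG and 3xHA, consistent with single copies of each. The roughly 2.4 kb human FBXO11 cDNA was cloned in frame between XbaI and BamHI, and it lacks the F-box (amino acids 71–116 deleted). FBXO11 is the substrate-recognition subunit of an SCF E3 ubiquitin ligase that targets proteins such as BCL6, CDT2 and BLIMP-1. Because the F-box normally links such proteins to SKP1 and the SCF core, this N-terminally FLAG-HA-tagged mutant is suited as a ligase-assembly-deficient control or comparator to the wild-type protein in mammalian cell expression, immunoprecipitation and substrate degradation studies.
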