Addgene plasmid #52502: FLAG-HA-FbxO11-ΔFbox-pcDNA3.1-
Purpose: expresses human FbxO11-ΔFbox in mammalian cells with FLAG-HA tag at N-terminus
Depositing lab: Adam Antebi. Depositing organization: Max Planck Institute for Biology of Ageing. Publication: DRE-1/FBXO11-Dependent Degradation of BLMP-1/BLIMP-1 Governs C. elegans Developmental Timing and Maturation. Horn M, Geisen C, Cermak L, Becker B, Nakamura S, Klein C, Pagano M, Antebi A. Dev Cell. 2014 Mar 4. pii: S1534-5807(14)00069-0. doi: 10.1016/j.devcel.2014.01.028. PubMed 24613396.
Backbone
  Vector backbone: pcDNA3.1-
  Backbone manufacturer: Invitrogen
  Backbone size w/o insert (bp): 5439
  Total vector size (bp): 7839
  Modifications to backbone: added FLAG-HA tag in front of MCS, tag coding sequence has: Kozak – FLAG - 5x Glycine – HA – 5x Glycine – MCS ...
  Vector type: Mammalian Expression
  Selectable markers: Neomycin (select with G418)
Growth in bacteria
  Bacterial resistance: Ampicillin, 100 μg/mL
  Growth temperature: 37°C
  Growth strain: DH5alpha
  Copy number: High Copy
Gene/Insert
  Gene/Insert name: FbxO11
  Species: H. sapiens (human)
  Insert size (bp): 2400
  Mutation: deletion of Fbox (deleted aa 71-116)
  GenBank ID: BC136480
  Entrez Gene: FBXO11 (a.k.a. FBX11, IDDFBA, PRMT9, UBR6, UG063H01, VIT1)
  Promoter: CMV
  Tag / fusion protein: FLAG-HA (N terminal on backbone)
  Cloning method: Restriction Enzyme; 5′ cloning site Xba I (not destroyed); 3′ cloning site BamH I (not destroyed)
  Sequencing primers: 5′ T7; 3′ BGH-polyA reverse
Resource information
  A portion of this plasmid was derived from a plasmid made by: insert cDNA was amplified and modified from Open Biosystems Cat# MHS1768-99864123 (BC136480 Homo sapiens in pCR4-TOPO)
Terms and licenses: Academic/Nonprofit Terms; Industry Terms: Not Available to Industry
How to cite: FLAG-HA-FbxO11-ΔFbox-pcDNA3.1- was a gift from Adam Antebi (Addgene plasmid # 52502 ; http://n2t.net/addgene:52502 ; RRID:Addgene_52502)
