>Addgene plasmid #52502 | FLAG-HA-FbxO11-ΔFbox-pcDNA3.1- | addgene partial sequence | sequence record 119960 | CMV-F 5'-CGCAAATGGGCGGTAGGCGTG-3'
ACTAGAGAACCCACTGCTTACTGGCTTATCGAAATTAATACGACTCACTATAGGGAGACCCAAGCTGGCT
AGCCACCATGGACTACAAAGACGATGACGATAAAGGGGGCGGTGGAGGTTACCCATACGATGTTCCAGAT
TACGCTGGTGGAGGTGGAGGTTCTAGAATGGTTGCAGAAGAATCAGGTCCTGGTGCACAAAATAGTCCAT
ACCAACTTCGTAGAAAAACTCTTTTGCCGAAAAGAACAGCGTGTCCCACAAAGAACAGTATGGAGGGCGC
CTCAACTTCAACTACAGAAAACTTTGGTCATCGTGCAAAACGTGCAAGAGTGTCTGGAAAATCACAAGAT
CTATCAGCAGCACCTGCTGAACAGTATATGGAAGTATTTGAATATACTCGCCCTATGATGCATCCTGAAC
CTGGAAAATTCTACCAGATTAATCCAGAAGAGTATGAACATCCAAATCCCTGGAAAGAGAGTTTCCAGCA
GTTGTATAAAGGTGCACATGTAAAGCCAGGATTTGCTGAACATTTCTACAGTAACCCTGCAAGATATAAA
GGAAGAGAAAATATGTTGTATTATGATACTATTGAAGATGCCCTTGGTGGGGTACAAGAGGCTCATTTTG
ATGGACTTATCTTTGTTCATTCTGGAATATATACTGATGAATGGATATATATTGAATCTCCAATCACCAT
GATTGGTGCAGCACCTGGGAAAGTGGCAGACAAAGTTATAATTGAAAACACTAGAGATTCAACCTTCGTT
TTTATGGAAGGCTCTGAAGATGCTTATGTTGGATATATGACAATAAGGTTTAACCCTGATGACAAATCTG
CACAACACCACAATGCACACCACTGCTTAGAGATTACAGTAA
