>Addgene plasmid #52502 | FLAG-HA-FbxO11-ΔFbox-pcDNA3.1- | addgene partial sequence | sequence record 119961 | BGH-rev 5'-TAGAAGGCACAGTCGAGG-3'
GTTGTGCTGCAATGTATTAGATTCTATAGGTGGAGCAGAGTCATATAGTGTATCTGTATCATGTGTAGGC
TCACCAGCTAATGTACAAGGATTAGACAGTGTTCCAGCACCACAGTCACAGAAAAACCTATCATGTCTAA
TAAACTCTACATCATGTCCCTGATGGCACTTCTTAATGCAGTTCACACATATGGCATTTCGATCTGTGGT
GTTACAAGTATGACATCTGTAGAAATCATGCATGGGATAGCTGGTATAACTTGATATTTTATATAAACAT
TGGCCTCTACTAACAGCCTTTTCTATGGCATCTTGATTGTTCATTATTTTGTTATCTTTCATTGTCACAT
TAACACCAGATGCTAAAAATAAGCCTCCAAACCGGTTGTTAAAAATCTGATTGCCTTCTAGTGTTGCAGT
TGCGTGATTTGTAATTTCAATACCTGCGGCAAATCCATCAAATATTCTGTTTTTCCTTAAGATTGGATGA
CTATTAGTGCTGATGAGAACACCTGCTTGAGCATTCCTGAAAATATCATTTTCTTCAAGGAGACCTCGAC
CCCCATTAAATATACAGATGCCACCATCTCTTCCATCATGGATTTTATTTCTTCTTAGTGTAGGATTACT
ATCTGTCTTAATCCAGACTCCAGCCATTGCATTGTCAAATATTTCATTGTCTTCTATACAGCCTAGACCA
GAATTATAAACTAGAATTCCACCATTCTGTCCTCCCCAGATTTTGTTGCGTCTAATTTTGGGGTTGCTTC
CAGTCCTTATCTGAACCCCTGAATACATATGATTATAGATATCATTGTCTTCTAGCACTCCATGTCCATT
GTCATAAAAATAAACACCAACCTGCTTGCCACTGTGTATCCGGTTTCTTCTCAGTACTGGAGTGCTGCCA
GTTGTCACCCAGACTCCAGCTAGAGTGTTACTATAAACTTCATTCTCTTCTA
